Addgene plasmid #108336: pML2(+)BR
Purpose: (Empty Backbone) MIDAS Level-2 shuttle vector for assembling transcription units (TUs) with reverse orientation and (+) polarity. TUs assembled in this vector are used for BsmBI-mediated Level-3 multigene assembly.
Depositing lab: Andrew Muscroft-Taylor. Depositing organization: Callaghan Innovation. Publication: MIDAS: A Modular DNA Assembly System for Synthetic Biology. van Dolleweerd CJ, Kessans SA, Van de Bittner KC, Bustamante LY, Bundela R, Scott B, Nicholson MJ, Parker EJ. ACS Synth Biol. 2018 Apr 20;7(4):1018-1029. doi: 10.1021/acssynbio.7b00363. Epub 2018 Apr 12. PubMed 29620866.
Backbone
  Vector backbone: pUC19
  Modifications to backbone: Replacement of ampicillin resistance marker with kanamycin resistance gene and f1 ori from pET-28a(+). Introduction of pheS (T251A/A294G) negative selection marker, and lacZ marker for blue-white screening.
  Vector type: Synthetic Biology
  Selectable markers: Kanamycin
Growth in bacteria
  Bacterial resistance: Kanamycin, 50 μg/mL
  Growth temperature: 37°C
  Growth strain: DH5alpha
  Copy number: High Copy
Gene/Insert
  Cloning method: Restriction Enzyme
Terms and licenses: Academic/Nonprofit Terms; Industry Terms: Not Available to Industry
How to cite: pML2(+)BR was a gift from Andrew Muscroft-Taylor (Addgene plasmid # 108336 ; http://n2t.net/addgene:108336 ; RRID:Addgene_108336)
