[The description below was written by a language model from this plasmid's Addgene catalogue record and pLannotate feature annotations shown in this document.]
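Description:
pML2(+)BR is an empty Level-2 shuttle vector of the MIDAS modular DNA assembly system, a synthetic-biology cloning platform maintained in E. coli. It is built on pUC19, in which the ampicillin resistance marker was replaced by a kanamycin resistance gene and an f1 origin taken from pET-28a(+). The roughly 4 kb plasmid therefore replicates from the high-copy pUC/ColE1-type origin and is selected with kanamycin (aph(3')-Ia). The f1 phage origin would in principle allow single-stranded DNA production. A short fragment of the bla promoter and a small lacI remnant are also annotated, apparently as leftovers from the parental sequences.

Instead of an insert, the vector carries two screening and selection markers. One is a lacZα cassette with its lac promoter, lac operator and CAP binding site, used for blue-white screening. The other is a pheS gene carrying the T251A/A294G substitutions, which sits directly downstream of the cat promoter in the feature table. Mutant pheS alleles of this kind are generally used as negative selection markers because they make cells sensitive to chlorinated phenylalanine analogues.

According to the record, transcription units are assembled in this vector in reverse orientation and with (+) polarity. They are then used for BsmBI-mediated Level-3 multigene assembly. The Type IIS sites that flank the cassettes are not annotated in the feature tables, so the record does not show how each marker is exchanged or carried forward during assembly. The depositor and sequencing-derived records differ by one nucleotide in length and show the same eleven features in the same order.
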