Features (pLannotate 1.2.2; 11 found; start..end, strand, type, name):
     40..1020    -  CDS            pheS: SYFA_ECOLI - Experimental evidence at protein level: Swiss-Prot protein existence level 1. From Escherichia coli (strain K12).
   1021..1123    -  promoter       cat promoter: promoter of the E. coli cat gene encoding chloramphenicol acetyltransferase
   1177..1350    -  CDS            lacZα: LacZα fragment of β-galactosidase; lacZ fragment
   1370..1386    -  protein_bind   lac operator: The lac repressor binds to the lac operator to inhibit transcription in E. coli. This inhibition can be relieved by adding lactose or isopropyl-β-D-thiogalactopyranoside (IPTG). lac repressor encoded by lacI
   1394..1424    -  promoter       lac promoter: promoter for the E. coli lac operon
   1439..1460    -  protein_bind   CAP binding site: CAP binding activates transcription in the presence of cAMP. E. coli catabolite activator protein
   1505..1597    -  CDS            lacI (fragment): lac repressor; lacI; The lac repressor binds to the lac operator to inhibit transcription in E. coli. This inhibition can be relieved by adding lactose or isopropyl-β-D-thiogalactopyranoside (IPTG).
   1780..2368    -  rep_origin     ori: high-copy-number ColE1/pMB1/pBR322/pUC origin of replication
   2645..3460    +  CDS            KanR: aminoglycoside phosphotransferase; aph(3')-Ia; confers resistance to kanamycin in bacteria or G418 (Geneticin®) in eukaryotes
   3469..3526    -  promoter       AmpR promoter (fragment): bla
   3579..4007    -  rep_origin     f1 ori (sequence partly withheld): f1 bacteriophage origin of replication; arrow indicates direction of (+) strand synthesis
>Addgene plasmid #108336 | pML2(+)BR | depositor full sequence | sequence record 204418 | pML2(+)BR sequence 4023 bps
CATGGCGTCTCACATTAGCGAGAGACCAAGCTTTTATTATTTAAACTGTTTGAGGAAACGCAGATCGTTT
TCGAAGAATGAACGCAGGTCGGTGACGCCGTAACGCAACATAGTCAGACGCTCCATCCCCATCCCGAACC
CGAAACCAGAGTAAACTTCCGGGTCGATGCCAACGTTACGCAACACGTTCGGATGCACCATCCCGCAGCC
CAGCACTTCCAGCCATTTACCGTTTTTACCCATGACGTCCACTTCTGCAGAAGGTTCAGCAAACGGGAAG
TAGGAAGGACGGAAGCGAATCTGCAAATCTTCCTCAAAGAAGTTACGCAGGAAGTCGTGCAGCGTGCCTT
TCAGGTTGGTAAAGCTGATGTTGGTATCAACAATCAGACCTTCCATCTGATGGAACATCGGCGTGTGAGT
CTGGTCGTAGTCGTTACGATAAACACGGCCAGGCGCGATGATACGAATCGGTGGCTGCTGGGCTTTCATG
GTGCGGATCTGTACGCCAGAGGTCTGGGTACGCAGCAGGCGGGTAGTGTCAAACCAGAAAGTGTCGTGGT
CAGCGCGCGCCGGGTGGTGACCAGGAATGTTCAGAGCATCGAAGTTATGATAATCGTCTTCGATTTCCGG
CCCGGTTGCCACGGTAAAGCCAAGCTCACCGAAGAAACTTTCGATACGGTCGATGGTACGGGTAACCGGA
TGCAGACCGCCGTTTTCAATGCGACGACCTGGCAGAGAGACATCAATCGTTTCCGCCGCCAGACGCGCAT
TCAGTGCAGCGCTTTCCAGTTCCGCTTTACGCGCATTCAGCGCCTGCTGAACCTGCTCTTTCGCTTCGTT
GATAACCGCACCAGCTGCCGGACGCTCTTCTGGCGGCAGCTCACGCAGGGTCGTCATCTGAAGGGTTAAG
TGCCCTTTTTTACCCAAATATTCGACGCGCACATTATCTAACGCGGCAACATCTGACGCCTGGCTAATGG
CCGCCTTCGCACTGGCAACCAGTTCTGCGAGATGTGACATTTTAGCTTCCTTAGCTCCTGAAAATCTCGA
TAACTCAAAAAATACGCCCGGTAGTGATCTTATTTCATTATGGTGAAAGTTGGAACCTCTTACGTGCCGA
TCAAAGCTTGGTCTCTCTCCCATTGCTTGCAGGTGTTATTACCAGGCAAAGCGCCATTCGCCATTCAGGC
TGCGCAACTGTTGGGAAGGGCGATCGGTGCGGGCCTCTTCGCTATTACGCCAGCTGGCGAAAGGGGGATG
TGCTGCAAGGCGATTAAGTTGGGTAACGCCAGGGTTTTCCCAGTCACGACGTTGTAAAACGACGGCCAGT
GAATCCGTAATCATGGTCATAGCTGTTTCCTGTGTGAAATTGTTATCCGCTCACAATTCCACACAACATA
CGAGCCGGAAGCATAAAGTGTAAAGCCTGGGGTGCCTAATGAGTGAGCTAACTCACATTAATTGCGTTGC
GCCACCTGCCCGCCGTAAGAGACGCTCGAGGGCATCACTGCCCGCTTTCCAGTCGGGAAACCTGTCGTGC
CAGCTGCATTAATGAATCGGCCAACGCGCGGGGAGAGGCGGTTTGCGTATTGGGCGCTCTTCCGCTTCCT
CGCTCACTGACTCGCTGCGCTCGGTCGTTCGGCTGCGGCGAGCGGTATCAGCTAACTCAAAGGCGGTAAT
ACGGTTATCCACAGAATCAGGGGATAACGCAGGAAAGAACATGTGAGCAAAAGGCCAGCAAAAGGCCAGG
AACCGTAAAAAGGCCGCGTTGCTGGCGTTTTTCCATAGGCTCCGCCCCCCTGACGAGCATCACAAAAATC
GACGCTCAAGTCAGAGGTGGCGAAACCCGACAGGACTATAAAGATACCAGGCGTTTCCCCCTGGAAGCTC
CCTCGTGCGCTCTCCTGTTCCGACCCTGCCGCTTACCGGATACCTGTCCGCCTTTCTCCCTTCGGGAAGC
GTGGCGCTTTCTCATAGCTCACGCTGTAGGTATCTCAGTTCGGTGTAGGTCGTTCGCTCCAAGCTGGGCT
GTGTGCACGAACCCCCCGTTCAGCCCGACCGCTGCGCCTTATCCGGTAACTATCGTCTTGAGTCCAACCC
GGTAAGACACGACTTATCGCCACTGGCAGCAGCCACTGGTAACAGGATTAGCAGAGCGAGGTATGTAGGC
GGTGCTACAGAGTTCTTGAAGTGGTGTCCTAACTACGGCTACACTAGAAGAACAGTATTTGGTATCTGCG
CTCTGCTGAAGCCAGTTACCTTCGGAAAAAGAGTTGGTAGCTCTTGATCCGGCAAACAAACCACCGCTGG
TAGCGGTGGTTTTTTTGTTTGCAAGCAGCAGATTACGCGCAGAAAAAAAGGATCTCAAGAAGATCCTTTG
ATCTTTTCTACGGGGTCTGACGCTCAGTGGAACGAAAACTCACGTTAAGGGATTTTGGTCATGAGATTAT
CAAAAAGGATCTTCACCTAGATCCTTTTAAATTAAAAATGAAGTTTTAAATCAATCTAAAGTATATATGA
GTAAACTTGGTCTGACAGACCGCTACGGGGTCTGACGCTCAGTGGAACGAAAACTCACGTTAAGGGATTT
TGGTCATGAACAATAAAACTGTCTGCTTACATAAACAGTAATACAAGGGGTGTTATGAGCCATATTCAAC
GGGAAACGTCTTGCTCTAGGCCGCGATTAAATTCCAACATGGATGCTGATTTATATGGGTATAAATGGGC
TCGCGATAATGTCGGGCAATCAGGTGCGACAATCTATCGATTGTATGGGAAGCCCGATGCGCCAGAGTTG
TTTCTGAAACATGGCAAAGGTAGCGTTGCCAATGATGTTACAGATGAGATGGTCAGACTAAACTGGCTGA
CGGAATTTATGCCTCTTCCGACCATCAAGCATTTTATCCGTACTCCTGATGATGCATGGTTACTCACCAC
TGCGATCCCCGGGAAAACAGCATTCCAGGTATTAGAAGAATATCCTGATTCAGGTGAAAATATTGTTGAT
GCGCTGGCAGTGTTCCTGCGCCGGTTGCATTCGATTCCTGTTTGTAATTGTCCTTTTAACAGCGATCGCG
TATTTCGTTTGGCTCAGGCGCAATCACGAATGAATAACGGTTTGGTTGATGCGAGTGATTTTGATGACGA
GCGTAATGGCTGGCCTGTTGAACAAGTCTGGAAAGAAATGCATAAACTTTTGCCATTCTCACCGGATTCA
GTCGTCACTCATGGTGATTTCTCACTTGATAACCTTATTTTTGACGAGGGGAAATTAATAGGTTGTATTG
ATGTTGGACGAGTCGGAATCGCAGACCGATACCAGGATCTTGCCATCCTATGGAACTGCCTCGGTGAGTT
TTCTCCTTCATTACAGAAACGGCTTTTTCAAAAATATGGTATTGATAATCCTGATATGAATAAATTGCAG
TTTCATTTGATGCTCGATGAGTTTTTCTAAGAATTAATTCATGAGCGGATACATATTTGAATGTATTTAG
AAAAATAAACAAATAGGGGTTCCGCGCACATTTCCCCGAAAAGTGCCACCTAAATTGTAAGCGTTAATAT
TTTGTTAAAATTCGCGTTAAATTTTTGTTAAATCAGCTCATTTTTTAACCAATAGGCCGAAATCGGCAAA
ATCCCTTATAAATCAAAAGAATAGACCGAGATAGGGT
[37 nt withheld, positions 3678-3714]
AAAGAACGTGGACTCCAACGTCAAAGG
[49 nt withheld, positions 3742-3790]
T
[91 nt withheld, positions 3792-3882]
G
[124 nt withheld, positions 3884-4007]
CCCATTCGCCAGTGTC
