Features (pLannotate 1.2.2; 11 found; start..end, strand, type, name):
     56..1036    -  CDS            pheS: SYFA_ECOLI - Experimental evidence at protein level: Swiss-Prot protein existence level 1. From Escherichia coli (strain K12).
   1037..1138    -  promoter       cat promoter: promoter of the E. coli cat gene encoding chloramphenicol acetyltransferase
   1192..1365    -  CDS            lacZα: LacZα fragment of β-galactosidase; lacZ fragment
   1385..1401    -  protein_bind   lac operator: The lac repressor binds to the lac operator to inhibit transcription in E. coli. This inhibition can be relieved by adding lactose or isopropyl-β-D-thiogalactopyranoside (IPTG). lac repressor encoded by lacI
   1409..1439    -  promoter       lac promoter: promoter for the E. coli lac operon
   1454..1475    -  protein_bind   CAP binding site: CAP binding activates transcription in the presence of cAMP. E. coli catabolite activator protein
   1520..1612    -  CDS            lacI (fragment): lac repressor; lacI; The lac repressor binds to the lac operator to inhibit transcription in E. coli. This inhibition can be relieved by adding lactose or isopropyl-β-D-thiogalactopyranoside (IPTG).
   1795..2383    -  rep_origin     ori: high-copy-number ColE1/pMB1/pBR322/pUC origin of replication
   2660..3475    +  CDS            KanR: aminoglycoside phosphotransferase; aph(3')-Ia; confers resistance to kanamycin in bacteria or G418 (Geneticin®) in eukaryotes
   3484..3541    -  promoter       AmpR promoter (fragment): bla
   3594..4022    -  rep_origin     f1 ori (sequence partly withheld): f1 bacteriophage origin of replication; arrow indicates direction of (+) strand synthesis
>Addgene plasmid #108336 | pML2(+)BR | addgene full sequence | sequence record 214578 | Addgene NGS Result
CCCATTCGCCAGTGTCCATGGCGTCTCACATTAGCGAGAGACCAAGCTTTTATTATTTAAACTGTTTGAG
GAAACGCAGATCGTTTTCGAAGAATGAACGCAGGTCGGTGACGCCGTAACGCAACATAGTCAGACGCTCC
ATCCCCATCCCGAACCCGAAACCAGAGTAAACTTCCGGGTCGATGCCAACGTTACGCAACACGTTCGGAT
GCACCATCCCGCAGCCCAGCACTTCCAGCCATTTACCGTTTTTACCCATGACGTCCACTTCTGCAGAAGG
TTCAGCAAACGGGAAGTAGGAAGGACGGAAGCGAATCTGCAAATCTTCCTCAAAGAAGTTACGCAGGAAG
TCGTGCAGCGTGCCTTTCAGGTTGGTAAAGCTGATGTTGGTATCAACAATCAGACCTTCCATCTGATGGA
ACATCGGCGTGTGAGTCTGGTCGTAGTCGTTACGATAAACACGGCCAGGCGCGATGATACGAATCGGTGG
CTGCTGGGCTTTCATGGTGCGGATCTGTACGCCAGAGGTCTGGGTACGCAGCAGGCGGGTAGTGTCAAAC
CAGAAAGTGTCGTGGTCAGCGCGCGCCGGGTGGTGACCAGGAATGTTCAGAGCATCGAAGTTATGATAAT
CGTCTTCGATTTCCGGCCCGGTTGCCACGGTAAAGCCAAGCTCACCGAAGAAACTTTCGATACGGTCGAT
GGTACGGGTAACCGGATGCAGACCGCCGTTTTCAATGCGACGACCTGGCAGAGAGACATCAATCGTTTCC
GCCGCCAGACGCGCATTCAGTGCAGCGCTTTCCAGTTCCGCTTTACGCGCATTCAGCGCCTGCTGAACCT
GCTCTTTCGCTTCGTTGATAACCGCACCAGCTGCCGGACGCTCTTCTGGCGGCAGCTCACGCAGGGTCGT
CATCTGAAGGGTTAAGTGCCCTTTTTTACCCAAATATTCGACGCGCACATTATCTAACGCGGCAACATCT
GACGCCTGGCTAATGGCCGCCTTCGCACTGGCAACCAGTTCTGCGAGATGTGACATTTTAGCTTCCTTAG
CTCCTGAAAATCTCGATAACTCAAAAAATACGCCCGGTAGTGATCTTATTTCATTATGGTGAAAGTTGGA
ACCTCTTAGTGCCGATCAAAGCTTGGTCTCTCTCCCATTGCTTGCAGGTGTTATTACCAGGCAAAGCGCC
ATTCGCCATTCAGGCTGCGCAACTGTTGGGAAGGGCGATCGGTGCGGGCCTCTTCGCTATTACGCCAGCT
GGCGAAAGGGGGATGTGCTGCAAGGCGATTAAGTTGGGTAACGCCAGGGTTTTCCCAGTCACGACGTTGT
AAAACGACGGCCAGTGAATCCGTAATCATGGTCATAGCTGTTTCCTGTGTGAAATTGTTATCCGCTCACA
ATTCCACACAACATACGAGCCGGAAGCATAAAGTGTAAAGCCTGGGGTGCCTAATGAGTGAGCTAACTCA
CATTAATTGCGTTGCGCCACCTGCCCGCCGTAAGAGACGCTCGAGGGCATCACTGCCCGCTTTCCAGTCG
GGAAACCTGTCGTGCCAGCTGCATTAATGAATCGGCCAACGCGCGGGGAGAGGCGGTTTGCGTATTGGGC
GCTCTTCCGCTTCCTCGCTCACTGACTCGCTGCGCTCGGTCGTTCGGCTGCGGCGAGCGGTATCAGCTAA
CTCAAAGGCGGTAATACGGTTATCCACAGAATCAGGGGATAACGCAGGAAAGAACATGTGAGCAAAAGGC
CAGCAAAAGGCCAGGAACCGTAAAAAGGCCGCGTTGCTGGCGTTTTTCCATAGGCTCCGCCCCCCTGACG
AGCATCACAAAAATCGACGCTCAAGTCAGAGGTGGCGAAACCCGACAGGACTATAAAGATACCAGGCGTT
TCCCCCTGGAAGCTCCCTCGTGCGCTCTCCTGTTCCGACCCTGCCGCTTACCGGATACCTGTCCGCCTTT
CTCCCTTCGGGAAGCGTGGCGCTTTCTCATAGCTCACGCTGTAGGTATCTCAGTTCGGTGTAGGTCGTTC
GCTCCAAGCTGGGCTGTGTGCACGAACCCCCCGTTCAGCCCGACCGCTGCGCCTTATCCGGTAACTATCG
TCTTGAGTCCAACCCGGTAAGACACGACTTATCGCCACTGGCAGCAGCCACTGGTAACAGGATTAGCAGA
GCGAGGTATGTAGGCGGTGCTACAGAGTTCTTGAAGTGGTGTCCTAACTACGGCTACACTAGAAGAACAG
TATTTGGTATCTGCGCTCTGCTGAAGCCAGTTACCTTCGGAAAAAGAGTTGGTAGCTCTTGATCCGGCAA
ACAAACCACCGCTGGTAGCGGTGGTTTTTTTGTTTGCAAGCAGCAGATTACGCGCAGAAAAAAAGGATCT
CAAGAAGATCCTTTGATCTTTTCTACGGGGTCTGACGCTCAGTGGAACGAAAACTCACGTTAAGGGATTT
TGGTCATGAGATTATCAAAAAGGATCTTCACCTAGATCCTTTTAAATTAAAAATGAAGTTTTAAATCAAT
CTAAAGTATATATGAGTAAACTTGGTCTGACAGACCGCTACGGGGTCTGACGCTCAGTGGAACGAAAACT
CACGTTAAGGGATTTTGGTCATGAACAATAAAACTGTCTGCTTACATAAACAGTAATACAAGGGGTGTTA
TGAGCCATATTCAACGGGAAACGTCTTGCTCTAGGCCGCGATTAAATTCCAACATGGATGCTGATTTATA
TGGGTATAAATGGGCTCGCGATAATGTCGGGCAATCAGGTGCGACAATCTATCGATTGTATGGGAAGCCC
GATGCGCCAGAGTTGTTTCTGAAACATGGCAAAGGTAGCGTTGCCAATGATGTTACAGATGAGATGGTCA
GACTAAACTGGCTGACGGAATTTATGCCTCTTCCGACCATCAAGCATTTTATCCGTACTCCTGATGATGC
ATGGTTACTCACCACTGCGATCCCCGGGAAAACAGCATTCCAGGTATTAGAAGAATATCCTGATTCAGGT
GAAAATATTGTTGATGCGCTGGCAGTGTTCCTGCGCCGGTTGCATTCGATTCCTGTTTGTAATTGTCCTT
TTAACAGCGATCGCGTATTTCGTTTGGCTCAGGCGCAATCACGAATGAATAACGGTTTGGTTGATGCGAG
TGATTTTGATGACGAGCGTAATGGCTGGCCTGTTGAACAAGTCTGGAAAGAAATGCATAAACTTTTGCCA
TTCTCACCGGATTCAGTCGTCACTCATGGTGATTTCTCACTTGATAACCTTATTTTTGACGAGGGGAAAT
TAATAGGTTGTATTGATGTTGGACGAGTCGGAATCGCAGACCGATACCAGGATCTTGCCATCCTATGGAA
CTGCCTCGGTGAGTTTTCTCCTTCATTACAGAAACGGCTTTTTCAAAAATATGGTATTGATAATCCTGAT
ATGAATAAATTGCAGTTTCATTTGATGCTCGATGAGTTTTTCTAAGAATTAATTCATGAGCGGATACATA
TTTGAATGTATTTAGAAAAATAAACAAATAGGGGTTCCGCGCACATTTCCCCGAAAAGTGCCACCTAAAT
TGTAAGCGTTAATATTTTGTTAAAATTCGCGTTAAATTTTTGTTAAATCAGCTCATTTTTTAACCAATAG
GCCGAAATCGGCAAAATCCCTTATAAATCAAAAGAATAGACCGAGATAGGGT
[37 nt withheld, positions 3693-3729]
AAAGAACGTGGACTCCAACGTCAAAGG
[49 nt withheld, positions 3757-3805]
T
[91 nt withheld, positions 3807-3897]
G
[124 nt withheld, positions 3899-4022]
